Addgene plasmid #134435: pFA6a-S6:HIS3MX6
Purpose: PCR-based C-terminal S6 tag
Depositing lab: Robert Tomko. Depositing organization: Florida State University, Tallahassee. Publication: A suite of PCR-based peptide tagging plasmids to permit epitope-targeted enzymatic functionalization of yeast proteins. Nemec AA, Tomko RJ Jr. Yeast. 2020 May 13. doi: 10.1002/yea.3471. PubMed 32401365.
Backbone
  Vector backbone: pFA6a-HIS3MX6
  Vector type: PCR-based tagging in yeast
  Selectable markers: HIS3
Growth in bacteria
  Bacterial resistance: Ampicillin, 100 μg/mL
  Growth temperature: 37°C
  Growth strain: DH5alpha
  Copy number: High Copy
Gene/Insert
  Gene/Insert name: S6
  Species: Synthetic
  Cloning method: Restriction Enzyme; 5′ cloning site PacI (not destroyed); 3′ cloning site AscI (not destroyed)
Terms and licenses: Academic/Nonprofit Terms; Industry Terms
How to cite: pFA6a-S6:HIS3MX6 was a gift from Robert Tomko (Addgene plasmid # 134435 ; http://n2t.net/addgene:134435 ; RRID:Addgene_134435)
