[The description below was written by a language model from this plasmid's Addgene catalogue record and pLannotate feature annotations shown in this document.]
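Description:
pFA6a-S6:HIS3MX6 is a template plasmid from the pFA6a family used for PCR-based C-terminal tagging of yeast genes, rather than a vector that is itself maintained in yeast. It carries no yeast replication origin in the annotated features. Instead it is propagated in E. coli as a high-copy plasmid through a ColE1/pUC-type origin and selected with ampicillin via the β-lactamase gene and its native promoter. Short fragments annotated as lacI, rop and bom are remnants of the backbone, and SP6 and T7 phage promoters flank the tagging module.

The payload is a synthetic sequence encoding the S6 peptide tag, cloned between PacI and AscI sites that remain intact. The S6 coding segment is not itself annotated in the feature table, but by the layout it would sit in the gap between the SP6 promoter and the ADH1 terminator, which supplies transcription termination for the tagged gene once integrated. Downstream is the HIS3MX6 marker: a HIS3-type histidine biosynthesis gene driven by the Ashbya gossypii TEF promoter and closed by the TEF terminator, allowing selection of histidine prototrophs in his3 strains.

In use, the tag–terminator–marker cassette is amplified with primers carrying homology to the 3′ end of a target open reading frame and its downstream region, and the product is integrated by homologous recombination so that the protein is expressed from its own chromosomal locus with a C-terminal S6 tag. The associated publication presents the plasmid as part of a suite of peptide-tagging templates that permit epitope-targeted enzymatic functionalization of yeast proteins.
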