Features (pLannotate 1.2.2; 12 found; start..end, strand, type, name):
     87..105     +  promoter       SP6 promoter: promoter for bacteriophage SP6 RNA polymerase
    224..411     +  terminator     ADH1 terminator: S. cerevisiae ADH1; transcription terminator for the S. cerevisiae alcohol dehydrogenase 1 (ADH1) gene
    486..829     +  promoter       TEF promoter: Ashbya gossypii TEF promoter
    872..1525    +  CDS            HIS3: HIS7_YEAST - Experimental evidence at protein level: Swiss-Prot protein existence level 1. From Saccharomyces cerevisiae (strain ATCC 204508 / S288c) (Baker's yeast).
   1532..1729    +  terminator     TEF terminator: Ashbya gossypii TEF terminator
   1834..1852    -  promoter       T7 promoter: promoter for bacteriophage T7 RNA polymerase
   1874..1927    -  CDS            lacI (fragment): lac repressor; lacI; The lac repressor binds to the lac operator to inhibit transcription in E. coli. This inhibition can be relieved by adding lactose or isopropyl-β-D-thiogalactopyranoside (IPTG).
   2110..2698    -  rep_origin     ori: high-copy-number ColE1/pMB1/pBR322/pUC origin of replication
   2869..3729    -  CDS            AmpR: β-lactamase; bla; confers resistance to ampicillin, carbenicillin, and related antibiotics
   3730..3834    -  promoter       AmpR promoter: bla
   3929..3964    +  CDS            rop (fragment): Rop protein, which maintains plasmids at low copy number; rop
   4066..24      +  misc_feature   bom (fragment) (across the origin): basis of mobility region from pBR322
>Addgene plasmid #134435 | pFA6a-S6:HIS3MX6 | addgene full sequence | sequence record 271021 | Addgene NGS Result
ATTGTACTGAGAGTGCACCATATGGACATATTGTCGTTAGAACGCGGCTACAATTAATACATAACCTTAT
GTATCATACACATACGATTTAGGTGACACTATAGAACGCGGCCGCCAGCTGAAGCTTCGTACGCTGCAGG
TCGACGGATCCCCGGGTTAATTAAGGGGATAGCTTATCCTGGTTACTTAGACTGTTAAACTAAGGCGCGC
CACTTCTAAATAAGCGAATTTCTTATGATTTATGATTTTTATTATTAAATAAGTTATAAAAAAAATAAGT
GTATACAAATTTTAAAGTGACTCTTAGGTTTTAAAACGAAAATTCTTATTCTTGAGTAACTCTTTCCTGT
AGGTCAGGTTGCTTTCTCAGGTATAGTATGAGGTCGCTCTTATTGACCACACCTCTACCGGCAGATCCGC
TAGGGATAACAGGGTAATATAGATCTGTTTAGCTTGCCTCGTCCCCGCCGGGTCACCCGGCCAGCGACAT
GGAGGCCCAGAATACCCTCCTTGACAGTCTTGACGTGCGCAGCTCAGGGGCATGATGTGACTGTCGCCCG
TACATTTAGCCCATACATCCCCATGTATAATCATTTGCATCCATACATTTTGATGGCCGCACGGCGCGAA
GCAAAAATTACGGCTCCTCGCTGCAGACCTGCGAGCAGGGAAACGCTCCCCTCACAGACGCGTTGAATTG
TCCCCACGCCGCGCCCCTGTAGAGAAATATAAAAGGTTAGGATTTGCCACTGAGGTTCTTCTTTCATATA
CTTCCTTTTAAAATCTTGCTAGGATACAGTTCTCACATCACATCCGAACATAAACAACCATGGCAGAACC
AGCCCAAAAAAAGCAAAAACAAACTGTTCAGGAGCGCAAGGCGTTTATCTCCCGTATCACTAATGAAACT
AAAATTCAAATCGCTATTTCGCTGAATGGTGGTTATATTCAAATAAAAGATTCGATTCTTCCTGCAAAGA
AGGATGACGATGTAGCTTCCCAAGCTACTCAGTCACAGGTCATCGATATTCACACAGGTGTTGGCTTTTT
GGATCATATGATCCATGCGTTGGCAAAACACTCTGGTTGGTCTCTTATTGTTGAATGTATTGGTGACCTG
CACATTGACGATCACCATACTACCGAAGATTGCGGTATCGCATTAGGGCAAGCGTTCAAAGAAGCAATGG
GTGCTGTCCGTGGTGTAAAAAGATTCGGTACTGGGTTCGCACCATTGGATGAGGCGCTATCACGTGCCGT
AGTCGATTTATCTAGTAGACCATTTGCTGTAATCGACCTTGGATTGAAGAGAGAGATGATTGGTGATTTA
TCCACTGAAATGATTCCACACTTTTTGGAAAGTTTCGCGGAGGCGGCCAGAATTACTTTGCATGTTGATT
GTCTGAGAGGTTTCAACGATCACCACAGAAGTGAGAGTGCGTTCAAGGCTTTGGCTGTTGCCATAAGAGA
AGCTATTTCTAGCAATGGCACCAATGACGTTCCCTCAACCAAAGGTGTTTTGATGTGAAGTACTGACAAT
AAAAAGATTCTTGTTTTCAAGAACTTGTCATTTGTATAGTTTTTTTATATTGTAGTTGTTCTATTTTAAT
CAAATGTTAGCGTGATTTATATTTTTTTTCGCCTCGACATCATCTGCCCAGATGCGAAGTTAAGTGCGCA
GAAAGTAATATCATGCGTCAATCGTATGTGAATGCTGGTCGCTATACTGCTGTCGATTCGATACTAACGC
CGCCATCCAGTTTAAACGAGCTCGAATTCATCGATGATATCAGATCCACTAGTGGCCTATGCGGCCGCGG
ATCTGCCGGTCTCCCTATAGTGAGTCGTATTAATTTCGATAAGCCAGGTTAACCTGCATTAATGAATCGG
CCAACGCGCGGGGAGAGGCGGTTTGCGTATTGGGCGCTCTTCCGCTTCCTCGCTCACTGACTCGCTGCGC
TCGGTCGTTCGGCTGCGGCGAGCGGTATCAGCTCACTCAAAGGCGGTAATACGGTTATCCACAGAATCAG
GGGATAACGCAGGAAAGAACATGTGAGCAAAAGGCCAGCAAAAGGCCAGGAACCGTAAAAAGGCCGCGTT
GCTGGCGTTTTTCCATAGGCTCCGCCCCCCTGACGAGCATCACAAAAATCGACGCTCAAGTCAGAGGTGG
CGAAACCCGACAGGACTATAAAGATACCAGGCGTTTCCCCCTGGAAGCTCCCTCGTGCGCTCTCCTGTTC
CGACCCTGCCGCTTACCGGATACCTGTCCGCCTTTCTCCCTTCGGGAAGCGTGGCGCTTTCTCATAGCTC
ACGCTGTAGGTATCTCAGTTCGGTGTAGGTCGTTCGCTCCAAGCTGGGCTGTGTGCACGAACCCCCCGTT
CAGCCCGACCGCTGCGCCTTATCCGGTAACTATCGTCTTGAGTCCAACCCGGTAAGACACGACTTATCGC
CACTGGCAGCAGCCACTGGTAACAGGATTAGCAGAGCGAGGTATGTAGGCGGTGCTACAGAGTTCTTGAA
GTGGTGGCCTAACTACGGCTACACTAGAAGAACAGTATTTGGTATCTGCGCTCTGCTGAAGCCAGTTACC
TTCGGAAAAAGAGTTGGTAGCTCTTGATCCGGCAAACAAACCACCGCTGGTAGCGGTGGTTTTTTTGTTT
GCAAGCAGCAGATTACGCGCAGAAAAAAAGGATCTCAAGAAGATCCTTTGATCTTTTCTACGGGGTCTGA
CGCTCAGTGGAACGAAAACTCACGTTAAGGGATTTTGGTCATGAGATTATCAAAAAGGATCTTCACCTAG
ATCCTTTTAAATTAAAAATGAAGTTTTAAATCAATCTAAAGTATATATGAGTAAACTTGGTCTGACAGTT
ACCAATGCTTAATCAGTGAGGCACCTATCTCAGCGATCTGTCTATTTCGTTCATCCATAGTTGCCTGACT
CCCCGTCGTGTAGATAACTACGATACGGGAGGGCTTACCATCTGGCCCCAGTGCTGCAATGATACCGCGA
GACCCACGCTCACCGGCTCCAGATTTATCAGCAATAAACCAGCCAGCCGGAAGGGCCGAGCGCAGAAGTG
GTCCTGCAACTTTATCCGCCTCCATCCAGTCTATTAATTGTTGCCGGGAAGCTAGAGTAAGTAGTTCGCC
AGTTAATAGTTTGCGCAACGTTGTTGCCATTGCTACAGGCATCGTGGTGTCACGCTCGTCGTTTGGTATG
GCTTCATTCAGCTCCGGTTCCCAACGATCAAGGCGAGTTACATGATCCCCCATGTTGTGCAAAAAAGCGG
TTAGCTCCTTCGGTCCTCCGATCGTTGTCAGAAGTAAGTTGGCCGCAGTGTTATCACTCATGGTTATGGC
AGCACTGCATAATTCTCTTACTGTCATGCCATCCGTAAGATGCTTTTCTGTGACTGGTGAGTACTCAACC
AAGTCATTCTGAGAATAGTGTATGCGGCGACCGAGTTGCTCTTGCCCGGCGTCAATACGGGATAATACCG
CGCCACATAGCAGAACTTTAAAAGTGCTCATCATTGGAAAACGTTCTTCGGGGCGAAAACTCTCAAGGAT
CTTACCGCTGTTGAGATCCAGTTCGATGTAACCCACTCGTGCACCCAACTGATCTTCAGCATCTTTTACT
TTCACCAGCGTTTCTGGGTGAGCAAAAACAGGAAGGCAAAATGCCGCAAAAAAGGGAATAAGGGCGACAC
GGAAATGTTGAATACTCATACTCTTCCTTTTTCAATATTATTGAAGCATTTATCAGGGTTATTGTCTCAT
GAGCGGATACATATTTGAATGTATTTAGAAAAATAAACAAATAGGGGTTCCGCGCACATTTCCCCGAAAA
GTGCCACCTGACGTCTAAGAAACCATTATTATCATGACATTAACCTATAAAAATAGGCGTATCACGAGGC
CCTTTCGTCTCGCGCGTTTCGGTGATGACGGTGAAAACCTCTGACACATGCAGCTCCCGGAGACGGTCAC
AGCTTGTCTGTAAGCGGATGCCGGGAGCAGACAAGCCCGTCAGGGCGCGTCAGCGGGTGTTGGCGGGTGT
CGGGGCTGGCTTAACTATGCGGCATCAGAGCAG
